>Addgene plasmid #231939 | pLenti-ZNF207-3xFLAG | addgene full sequence | sequence record 462134 | Addgene NGS Result
GCCCGGGGTTATTAATAGTAATCAATTACGGGGTCATTAGTTCATAGCCCATATATGGAGTTCCGCGTTA
CATAACTTACGGTAAATGGCCCGCCTGGCTGACCGCCCAACGACCCCCGCCCATTGACGTCAATAATGAC
GTATGTTCCCATAGTAACGCCAATAGGGACTTTCCATTGACGTCAATGGGTGGAGTATTTACGGTAAACT
GCCCACTTGGCAGTACATCAAGTGTATCATATGCCAAGTACGCCCCCTATTGACGTCAATGACGGTAAAT
GGCCCGCCTGGCATTATGCCCAGTACATGACCTTATGGGACTTTCCTACTTGGCAGTACATCTACGTATT
AGTCATCGCTATTACCATGGTGATGCGGTTTTGGCAGTACATCAATGGGCGTGGATAGCGGTTTGACTCA
CGGGGATTTCCAAGTCTCCACCCCATTGACGTCAATGGGAGTTTGTTTTGGCACCAAAATCAACGGGACT
TTCCAAAATGTCGTAACAACTCCGCCCCATTGACGCAAATGGGCGGTAGGCGTGTACGGTGGGAGGTCTA
TATAAGCAGAGCTCTCTGGCTAACTGTCGGGATCAACAAGTTTGTACAAAAAAGCAGGCTTCATGGGTCG
CAAGAAGAAGAAGCAGCTGAAGCCGTGGTGCTGGTATTGTAATAGAGATTTTGATGATGAGAAGATCCTT
ATTCAGCACCAAAAAGCAAAGCATTTTAAATGCCATATATGTCACAAGAAATTGTATACAGGACCTGGCT
TAGCTATTCATTGCATGCAGGTACATAAAGAAACAATAGATGCCGTACCAAATGCAATACCTGGAAGAAC
AGACATAGAGTTGGAAATATATGGTATGGAAGGTATTCCAGAAAAAGACATGGATGAAAGACGACGACTT
CTTGAACAGAAAACACAAGAAAGTCAAAAAAAGAAGCAACAAGATGATTCTGATGAATATGATGATGACG
ACTCTGCAGCCTCAACTTCATTTCAGCCACAGCCTGTTCAACCTCAGCAAGGTTATATTCCTCCAATGGC
ACAGCCAGGACTGCCACCAGTACCAGGAGCACCAGGAATGCCTCCAGGCATACCTCCATTAATGCCAGGT
GTTCCTCCTCTGATGCCAGGAATGCCACCAGTTATGCCAGGCATGCCACCTGGATTGCATCATCAGAGAA
AATACACCCAGTCATTTTGCGGTGAAAACATAATGATGCCAATGGGTGGAATGATGCCACCTGGACCAGG
AATACCACCTCTGATGCCTGGAATGCCACCAGGTATGCCCCCACCTGTTCCACGTCCTGGAATTCCTCCA
ATGACTCAAGCACAGGCTGTTTCAGCGCCAGGTATTCTTAATAGACCACCTGCACCAACAGCAACTGTAC
CTGCCCCACAGCCTCCAGTTACTAAGCCTCTTTTCCCCAGTGCTGGACAGATGGGGACACCTGTCACAAG
CTCAAGTACAGCTTCATCCAATTCAGAAAGTCTGTCTGCATCTTCTAAAGCTCTGTTTCCTAGCACAGCA
CAAGCTCAGGCAGCTGTCCAAGGACCTGTTGGTACAGATTTCAAACCCTTAAATAGTACCCCTGCAACAA
CTACAGAACCCCCAAAGCCTACATTCCCTGCTTATACACAGTCTACAGCTTCAACAACTAGTACAACAAA
TAGTACTGCAGCTAAACCAGCGGCTTCAATAACAAGTAAGCCTGCTACACTTACAACTACATCCGCCACA
TCAAAGTTGATCCATCCAGATGAGGATATATCCCTGGAAGAGAGAAGGGCACAGTTACCTAAGTATCAAC
GTAATCTTCCTCGGCCAGGACAGGCCCCCATCGGTAATCCACCAGTTGGACCAATTGGAGGTATGATGCC
ACCACAGCCAGGCATCCCACAGCAACAAGGAATGAGACCCCCAATGCCACCTCATGGTCAGTATGGTGGT
CATCATCAAGGCATGCCAGGATACCTTCCTGGTGCTATGCCCCCGTATGGGCAGGGACCGCCAATGGTGC
CCCCTTACCAGGGTGGGCCTCCTCGACCTCCGATGGGAATGAGACCTCCTGTAATGTCGCAAGGTGGCCG
TTACAACCCAGCTTTCTTGTACAAAGTGGTTGACTACAAGGACCACGACGGTGACTACAAGGACCACGAC
ATCGACTACAAGGACGACGACGACAAGTAGTAATGAGCTAGCGCTAACCGGTGGCGCGTTAAGTCGACAA
TCAACCTCTGGATTACAAAATTTGTGAAAGATTGACTGGTATTCTTAACTATGTTGCTCCTTTTACGCTA
TGTGGATACGCTGCTTTAATGCCTTTGTATCATGCTATTGCTTCCCGTATGGCTTTCATTTTCTCCTCCT
TGTATAAATCCTGGTTGCTGTCTCTTTATGAGGAGTTGTGGCCCGTTGTCAGGCAACGTGGCGTGGTGTG
CACTGTGTTTGCTGACGCAACCCCCACTGGTTGGGGCATTGCCACCACCTGTCAGCTCCTTTCCGGGACT
TTCGCTTTCCCCCTCCCTATTGCCACGGCGGAACTCATCGCCGCCTGCCTTGCCCGCTGCTGGACAGGGG
CTCGGCTGTTGGGCACTGACAATTCCGTGGTGTTGTCGGGGAAATCATCGTCCTTTCCTTGGCTGCTCGC
CTGTGTTGCCACCTGGATTCTGCGCGGGACGTCCTTCTGCTACGTCCCTTCGGCCCTCAATCCAGCGGAC
CTTCCTTCCCGCGGCCTGCTGCCGGCTCTGCGGCCTCTTCCGCGTCTTCGCCTTCGCCCTCAGACGAGTC
GGATCTCCCTTTGGGCCGCCTCCCCGCGTCGACTTTAAGACCAATGACTTACAAGGCAGCTGTAGATCTT
AGCCACTTTTTAAAAGAAAAGGGGGGACTGGAAGGGCTAATTCACTCCCAACGAAGACAAGATCTGCTTT
TTGCTTGTACTGGGTCTCTCTGGTTAGACCAGATCTGAGCCTGGGAGCTCTCTGGCTAACTAGGGAACCC
ACTGCTTAAGCCTCAATAAAGCTTGCCTTGAGTGCTTCAAGTAGTGTGTGCCCGTCTGTTGTGTGACTCT
GGTAACTAGAGATCCCTCAGACCCTTTTAGTCAGTGTGGAAAATCTCTAGCAGTACGTATAGTAGTTCAT
GTCATCTTATTATTCAGTATTTATAACTTGCAAAGAAATGAATATCAGAGAGTGAGAGGAACTTGTTTAT
TGCAGCTTATAATGGTTACAAATAAAGCAATAGCATCACAAATTTCACAAATAAAGCATTTTTTTCACTG
CATTCTAGTTGTGGTTTGTCCAAACTCATCAATGTATCTTATCATGTCTGGCTCTAGCTATCCCGCCCCT
AACTCCGCCCATCCCGCCCCTAACTCCGCCCAGTTCCGCCCATTCTCCGCCCCATGGCTGACTAATTTTT
TTTATTTATGCAGAGGCCGAGGCCGCCTCGGCCTCTGAGCTATTCCAGAAGTAGTGAGGAGGCTTTTTTG
GAGGCCTAGGGACGTACCCAATTCGCCCTATAGTGAGTCGTATTACGCGCGCTCACTGGCCGTCGTTTTA
CAACGTCGTGACTGGGAAAACCCTGGCGTTACCCAACTTAATCGCCTTGCAGCACATCCCCCTTTCGCCA
GCTGGCGTAATAGCGAAGAGGCCCGCACCGATCGCCCTTCCCAACAGTTGCGCAGCCTGAATGGCGAATG
GG
[124 nt withheld, positions 3713-3836]
C
[91 nt withheld, positions 3838-3928]
A
[49 nt withheld, positions 3930-3978]
CCTTTGACGTTGGAGTCCACGTTCTTT
[37 nt withheld, positions 4006-4042]
ACCCTATCTCGGTCTATTCTTTTGATTTATAAGGGATTTTGCCGATTTCGGCCTATTGGTTAAAAAATGA
GCTGATTTAACAAAAATTTAACGCGAATTTTAACAAAATATTAACGCTTACAATTTAGGTGGCACTTTTC
GGGGAAATGTGCGCGGAACCCCTATTTGTTTATTTTTCTAAATACATTCAAATATGTATCCGCTCATGAG
ACAATAACCCTGATAAATGCTTCAATAATATTGAAAAAGGAAGAGTATGAGTATTCAACATTTCCGTGTC
GCCCTTATTCCCTTTTTTGCGGCATTTTGCCTTCCTGTTTTTGCTCACCCAGAAACGCTGGTGAAAGTAA
AAGATGCTGAAGATCAGTTGGGTGCACGAGTGGGTTACATCGAACTGGATCTCAACAGCGGTAAGATCCT
TGAGAGTTTTCGCCCCGAAGAACGTTTTCCAATGATGAGCACTTTTAAAGTTCTGCTATGTGGCGCGGTA
TTATCCCGTATTGACGCCGGGCAAGAGCAACTCGGTCGCCGCATACACTATTCTCAGAATGACTTGGTTG
AGTACTCACCAGTCACAGAAAAGCATCTTACGGATGGCATGACAGTAAGAGAATTATGCAGTGCTGCCAT
AACCATGAGTGATAACACTGCGGCCAACTTACTTCTGACAACGATCGGAGGACCGAAGGAGCTAACCGCT
TTTTTGCACAACATGGGGGATCATGTAACTCGCCTTGATCGTTGGGAACCGGAGCTGAATGAAGCCATAC
CAAACGACGAGCGTGACACCACGATGCCTGTAGCAATGGCAACAACGTTGCGCAAACTATTAACTGGCGA
ACTACTTACTCTAGCTTCCCGGCAACAATTAATAGACTGGATGGAGGCGGATAAAGTTGCAGGACCACTT
CTGCGCTCGGCCCTTCCGGCTGGCTGGTTTATTGCTGATAAATCTGGAGCCGGTGAGCGTGGGTCTCGCG
GTATCATTGCAGCACTGGGGCCAGATGGTAAGCCCTCCCGTATCGTAGTTATCTACACGACGGGGAGTCA
GGCAACTATGGATGAACGAAATAGACAGATCGCTGAGATAGGTGCCTCACTGATTAAGCATTGGTAACTG
TCAGACCAAGTTTACTCATATATACTTTAGATTGATTTAAAACTTCATTTTTAATTTAAAAGGATCTAGG
TGAAGATCCTTTTTGATAATCTCATGACCAAAATCCCTTAACGTGAGTTTTCGTTCCACTGAGCGTCAGA
CCCCGTAGAAAAGATCAAAGGATCTTCTTGAGATCCTTTTTTTCTGCGCGTAATCTGCTGCTTGCAAACA
AAAAAACCACCGCTACCAGCGGTGGTTTGTTTGCCGGATCAAGAGCTACCAACTCTTTTTCCGAAGGTAA
CTGGCTTCAGCAGAGCGCAGATACCAAATACTGTTCTTCTAGTGTAGCCGTAGTTAGGCCACCACTTCAA
GAACTCTGTAGCACCGCCTACATACCTCGCTCTGCTAATCCTGTTACCAGTGGCTGCTGCCAGTGGCGAT
AAGTCGTGTCTTACCGGGTTGGACTCAAGACGATAGTTACCGGATAAGGCGCAGCGGTCGGGCTGAACGG
GGGGTTCGTGCACACAGCCCAGCTTGGAGCGAACGACCTACACCGAACTGAGATACCTACAGCGTGAGCT
ATGAGAAAGCGCCACGCTTCCCGAAGGGAGAAAGGCGGACAGGTATCCGGTAAGCGGCAGGGTCGGAACA
GGAGAGCGCACGAGGGAGCTTCCAGGGGGAAACGCCTGGTATCTTTATAGTCCTGTCGGGTTTCGCCACC
TCTGACTTGAGCGTCGATTTTTGTGATGCTCGTCAGGGGGGCGGAGCCTATGGAAAAACGCCAGCAACGC
GGCCTTTTTACGGTTCCTGGCCTTTTGCTGGCCTTTTGCTCACATGTTCTTTCCTGCGTTATCCCCTGAT
TCTGTGGATAACCGTATTACCGCCTTTGAGTGAGCTGATACCGCTCGCCGCAGCCGAACGACCGAGCGCA
GCGAGTCAGTGAGCGAGGAAGCGGAAGAGCGCCCAATACGCAAACCGCCTCTCCCCGCGCGTTGGCCGAT
TCATTAATGCAGCTGGCACGACAGGTTTCCCGACTGGAAAGCGGGCAGTGAGCGCAACGCAATTAATGTG
AGTTAGCTCACTCATTAGGCACCCCAGGCTTTACACTTTATGCTTCCGGCTCGTATGTTGTGTGGAATTG
TGAGCGGATAACAATTTCACACAGGAAACAGCTATGACCATGATTACGCCAAGCGCGCAATTAACCCTCA
CTAAAGGGAACAAAAGCTGGAGCTGCAAGCTTAATGTAGTCTTATGCAATACTCTTGTAGTCTTGCAACA
TGGTAACGATGAGTTAGCAACATGCCTTACAAGGAGAGAAAAAGCACCGTGCATGCCGATTGGTGGAAGT
AAGGTGGTACGATCGTGCCTTATTAGGAAGGCAACAGACGGGTCTGACATGGATTGGACGAACCACTGAA
TTGCCGCATTGCAGAGATATTGTATTTAAGTGCCTAGCTCGATACATAAACGGGTCTCTCTGGTTAGACC
AGATCTGAGCCTGGGAGCTCTCTGGCTAACTAGGGAACCCACTGCTTAAGCCTCAATAAAGCTTGCCTTG
AGTGCTTCAAGTAGTGTGTGCCCGTCTGTTGTGTGACTCTGGTAACTAGAGATCCCTCAGACCCTTTTAG
TCAGTGTGGAAAATCTCTAGCAGTGGCGCCCGAACAGGGACTTGAAAGCGAAAGGGAAACCAGAGGAGCT
CTCTCGACGCAGGACTCGGCTTGCTGAAGCGCGCACGGCAAGAGGCGAGGGGCGGCGACTGGTGAGTACG
CCAAAAATTTTGACTAGCGGAGGCTAGAAGGAGAGAGATGGGTGCGAGAGCGTCAGTATTAAGCGGGGGA
GAATTAGATCGCGATGGGAAAAAATTCGGTTAAGGCCAGGGGGAAAGAAAAAATATAAATTAAAACATAT
AGTATGGGCAAGCAGGGAGCTAGAACGATTCGCAGTTAATCCTGGCCTGTTAGAAACATCAGAAGGCTGT
AGACAAATACTGGGACAGCTACAACCATCCCTTCAGACAGGATCAGAAGAACTTAGATCATTATATAATA
CAGTAGCAACCCTCTATTGTGTGCATCAAAGGATAGAGATAAAAGACACCAAGGAAGCTTTAGACAAGAT
AGAGGAAGAGCAAAACAAAAGTAAGACCACCGCACAGCAAGCGGCCGCTGATCTTCAGACCTGGAGGAGG
AGATATGAGGGACAATTGGAGAAGTGAATTATATAAATATAAAGTAGTAAAAATTGAACCATTAGGAGTA
GCACCCACCAAGGCAAAGAGAAGAGTGGTGCAGAGAGAAAAAAGAGCAGTGGGAATAGGAGCTTTGTTCC
TTGGGTTCTTGGGAGCAGCAGGAAGCACTATGGGCGCAGCGTCAATGACGCTGACGGTACAGGCCAGACA
ATTATTGTCTGGTATAGTGCAGCAGCAGAACAATTTGCTGAGGGCTATTGAGGCGCAACAGCATCTGTTG
CAACTCACAGTCTGGGGCATCAAGCAGCTCCAGGCAAGAATCCTGGCTGTGGAAAGATACCTAAAGGATC
AACAGCTCCTGGGGATTTGGGGTTGCTCTGGAAAACTCATTTGCACCACTGCTGTGCCTTGGAATGCTAG
TTGGAGTAATAAATCTCTGGAACAGATTTGGAATCACACGACCTGGATGGAGTGGGACAGAGAAATTAAC
AATTACACAAGCTTAATACACTCCTTAATTGAAGAATCGCAAAACCAGCAAGAAAAGAATGAACAAGAAT
TATTGGAATTAGATAAATGGGCAAGTTTGTGGAATTGGTTTAACATAACAAATTGGCTGTGGTATATAAA
ATTATTCATAATGATAGTAGGAGGCTTGGTAGGTTTAAGAATAGTTTTTGCTGTACTTTCTATAGTGAAT
AGAGTTAGGCAGGGATATTCACCATTATCGTTTCAGACCCACCTCCCAACCCCGAGGGGACCCTTGCGCC
TTTTCCAAGGCAGCCCTGGGTTTGCGCAGGGACGCGGCTGCTCTGGGCGTGGTTCCGGGAAACGCAGCGG
CGCCGACCCTGGGTCTCGCACATTCTTCACGTCCGTTCGCAGCGTCACCCGGATCTTCGCCGCTACCCTT
GTGGGCCCCCCGGCGACGCTTCCTGCTCCGCCCCTAAGTCGGGAAGGTTCCTTGCGGTTCGCGGCGTGCC
GGACGTGACAAACGGAAGCCGCACGTCTCACTAGTACCCTCGCAGACGGACAGCGCCAGGGAGCAATGGC
AGCGCGCCGACCGCGATGGGCTGTGGCCAATAGCGGCTGCTCAGCAGGGCGCGCCGAGAGCAGCGGCCGG
GAAGGGGCGGTGCGGGAGGCGGGGTGTGGGGCGGTAGTGTGGGCCCTGTTCCTGCCCGCGCGGTGTTCCG
CATTCTGCAAGCCTCCGGAGCGCACGTCGGCAGTCGGCTCCCTCGTTGACCGAATCACCGACCTCTCTCC
CCAGGGGGTACCACCATGGCCAAGCCTTTGTCTCAAGAAGAATCCACCCTCATTGAAAGAGCAACGGCTA
CAATCAACAGCATCCCCATCTCTGAAGACTACAGCGTCGCCAGCGCAGCTCTCTCTAGCGACGGCCGCAT
CTTCACTGGTGTCAATGTATATCATTTTACTGGGGGACCTTGTGCAGAACTCGTGGTGCTGGGCACTGCT
GCTGCTGCGGCAGCTGGCAACCTGACTTGTATCGTCGCGATCGGAAATGAGAACAGGGGCATCTTGAGCC
CCTGCGGACGGTGCCGACAGGTGCTTCTCGATCTGCATCCTGGGATCAAAGCCATAGTGAAGGACAGTGA
TGGACAGCCGACGGCAGTTGGGATTCGTGAATTGCTGCCCTCTGGTTATGTGTGGGAGGGCCTGCAGCTG
CAGTAGTAAGAATTCTAGATCTTGAGACAAATGGCAGTATTCATCCACAATTTTAAAAGAAAAGGGGGGA
TTGGGGGGTACAGTGCAGGGGAAAGAATAGTAGACATAATAGCAACAGACATACAAACTAAAGAATTACA
AAAACAAATTACAAAAATTCAAAATTTTCGGGTTTATTACAGGGACAGCAGAGATCCACTTTGGCGCCGG
CTCGAGGGG
Features (pLannotate 1.2.2; 31 found; start..end, strand, type, name):
     66..369     +  enhancer       CMV enhancer: human cytomegalovirus immediate early enhancer
    370..573     +  promoter       CMV promoter: human cytomegalovirus (CMV) immediate early promoter
    596..620     +  protein_bind   attB1: mutant version of attB; recombination site for the Gateway® BP reaction BP Clonase™
    623..2104    +  CDS            Znf207: ZN207_MOUSE - Also known as Bugz From Mus musculus (Mouse).
   2106..2130    -  protein_bind   attB2: mutant version of attB; recombination site for the Gateway® BP reaction BP Clonase™
   2177..2197    +  CDS            FLAG (fragment): FLAG® epitope tag, followed by an enterokinase cleavage site
   2239..2827    +  misc_feature   WPRE: woodchuck hepatitis virus posttranscriptional regulatory element
   2878..2897    +  misc_feature   cPPT/CTS (fragment): central polypurine tract and central termination sequence of HIV-1
   2899..3132    +  LTR            3' LTR (ΔU3): self-inactivating 3' long terminal repeat (LTR) from HIV-1
   3210..3331    +  polyA_signal   SV40 poly(A) signal: SV40 polyadenylation signal
   3371..3506    +  rep_origin     SV40 ori: SV40 origin of replication
   3527..3545    -  promoter       T7 promoter: promoter for bacteriophage T7 RNA polymerase
   3553..3708    +  CDS            lacZα (fragment): LacZα fragment of β-galactosidase; lacZ fragment
   3713..4141    +  rep_origin     f1 ori (sequence partly withheld): f1 bacteriophage origin of replication; arrow indicates direction of (+) strand synthesis
   4194..4298    +  promoter       AmpR promoter: bla
   4299..5159    +  CDS            AmpR: β-lactamase; bla; confers resistance to ampicillin, carbenicillin, and related antibiotics
   5330..5918    +  rep_origin     ori: high-copy-number ColE1/pMB1/pBR322/pUC origin of replication
   6101..6193    +  CDS            lacI (fragment): lac repressor; lacI; The lac repressor binds to the lac operator to inhibit transcription in E. coli. This inhibition can be relieved by adding lactose or isopropyl-β-D-thiogalactopyranoside (IPTG).
   6206..6227    +  protein_bind   CAP binding site: CAP binding activates transcription in the presence of cAMP. E. coli catabolite activator protein
   6242..6272    +  promoter       lac promoter: promoter for the E. coli lac operon
   6280..6296    +  protein_bind   lac operator: The lac repressor binds to the lac operator to inhibit transcription in E. coli. This inhibition can be relieved by adding lactose or isopropyl-β-D-thiogalactopyranoside (IPTG). lac repressor encoded by lacI
   6341..6359    +  promoter       T3 promoter: promoter for bacteriophage T3 RNA polymerase
   6387..6613    +  promoter       RSV promoter: Rous sarcoma virus enhancer/promoter
   6614..6794    +  LTR            5' LTR (truncated): truncated 5' long terminal repeat (LTR) from HIV-1
   6841..6966    +  misc_feature   HIV-1 Ψ: packaging signal of human immunodeficiency virus type 1
   6950..7313    +  CDS            HIV-1 gag (fragment): gag protein from human immunodeficiency virus 1; gag
   7459..7692    +  misc_feature   RRE: The Rev response element (RRE) of HIV-1 allows for Rev-dependent mRNA export from the nucleus to the cytoplasm.
   8069..8095    +  CDS            Rev (fragment): human immunodeficiency virus 1 (HIV-1) Rev protein; rev; enhances nuclear export of unspliced and incompletely spliced viral mRNAs
   8096..8596    +  promoter       hPGK promoter: human phosphoglycerate kinase 1 promoter
   8608..9003    +  CDS            BSD: blasticidin S deaminase; Aspergillus terreus BSD; confers resistance to blasticidin
   9063..9180    +  misc_feature   cPPT/CTS: central polypurine tract and central termination sequence of HIV-1
