[The description below was written by a language model from this plasmid's Addgene catalogue record and pLannotate feature annotations shown in this document.]
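Description:
pLenti-ZNF207-3xFLAG is a third-generation, self-inactivating HIV-1-based lentiviral expression vector built on the pLX304 backbone, intended for making mammalian cell lines that stably express human ZNF207 (also called BuGZ) with a C-terminal FLAG epitope. In bacteria it is maintained through a high-copy ColE1/pUC-type origin and selected with ampicillin via the β-lactamase gene. An f1 origin, an SV40 origin and poly(A) signal, T7 and T3 promoters, and lac-derived remnants are also present in the backbone.

The viral genome is transcribed from an RSV promoter fused to a truncated 5' LTR. It carries the Ψ packaging signal with a partial gag sequence, the Rev response element for Rev-dependent nuclear export, a cPPT/CTS that aids nuclear import of the reverse-transcribed genome, a WPRE to boost transcript stability and expression, and a ΔU3 3' LTR that inactivates LTR promoter activity after integration. Two internal cassettes sit between the LTRs. A human PGK promoter drives blasticidin S deaminase, allowing blasticidin selection of transduced cells. The CMV enhancer/promoter drives the ZNF207 open reading frame, which is flanked by attB1 and attB2 sites left by Gateway recombination.

The automated annotation labels the coding sequence by its closest match, the mouse Znf207 orthologue, whereas the catalogue entry records the insert as human. The annotation also detects only a fragment of a FLAG tag downstream of attB2, where the 3xFLAG named in the construct would lie. The associated study concerns ZNF207 as a regulator of aberrant LMNA splicing in progeria, where tagged stable expression would suit detection or pull-down of the protein.
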