Addgene plasmid #231939: pLenti-ZNF207-3xFLAG
Purpose: Vector for generating stable lines allowing expression of ZNF207-3xFLAG
Depositing lab: Thomas Gonatopoulos-Pournatzis. Depositing organization: National Cancer Institute (NCI). Publication: RNA-coupled CRISPR screens reveal ZNF207 as a regulator of LMNA aberrant splicing in progeria. Behera AK, Kim JJ, Kordale S, Pekovic F, Damodaran AP, Kumari B, Vidak S, Dickson E, Xiao MS, Duncan G, Andresson T, Misteli T, Valkov E, Gonatopoulos-Pournatzis T. Mol Cell. 2026 Jan 8;86(1):41-59.e15. doi: 10.1016/j.molcel.2025.12.003. Epub 2025 Dec 30. PubMed 41475346.
Backbone
  Vector backbone: pLX304
  Vector type: Lentiviral
  Selectable markers: Blasticidin
Growth in bacteria
  Bacterial resistance: Ampicillin, 100 μg/mL
  Growth temperature: 30°C
  Growth strain: NEB Stable
  Copy number: High Copy
Gene/Insert
  Gene/Insert name: ZNF207
  Species: H. sapiens (human)
  Entrez Gene: ZNF207 (a.k.a. BuGZ, hBuGZ)
  Promoter: CMV
  Tag / fusion protein: FLAG (C terminal on insert)
  Cloning method: Gateway Cloning
Terms and licenses: Academic/Nonprofit Terms; Industry Terms: Not Available to Industry
Depositor comments: Please visit https://doi.org/10.1101/2025.04.25.648738 for bioRxiv preprint.
How to cite: pLenti-ZNF207-3xFLAG was a gift from Thomas Gonatopoulos-Pournatzis (Addgene plasmid # 231939 ; http://n2t.net/addgene:231939 ; RRID:Addgene_231939)
